Addgene plasmid #79921: pCMV-EPN-06
Purpose: Myr1-Late1-I3-01-myc
Depositing lab: Neil King. Depositing organization: University of Washington. Publication: Designed proteins induce the formation of nanocage-containing extracellular vesicles. Votteler J, Ogohara C, Yi S, Hsia Y, Nattermann U, Belnap DM, King NP, Sundquist WI. Nature. 2016 Dec 8;540(7632):292-295. doi: 10.1038/nature20607. Epub 2016 Nov 30. PubMed 27919066.
Backbone
  Vector backbone: pCMV
  Backbone size w/o insert (bp): 5443
  Modifications to backbone: Inserts were cloned into the Kpn1 and Xho1 sites
  Vector type: Mammalian Expression, Bacterial Expression
  Selectable markers: Neomycin (select with G418)
Growth in bacteria
  Bacterial resistance: Ampicillin, 100 μg/mL
  Growth temperature: 37°C
  Growth strain: DH5alpha
  Copy number: High Copy
Gene/Insert
  Gene/Insert name: EPN-06
Terms and licenses: Academic/Nonprofit Terms; Industry Terms: Not Available to Industry
How to cite: pCMV-EPN-06 was a gift from Neil King (Addgene plasmid # 79921 ; http://n2t.net/addgene:79921 ; RRID:Addgene_79921)
