[The description below was written by a language model from this plasmid's Addgene catalogue record.]
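Description:
pCMV-EPN-06 is a mammalian expression plasmid built on a pCMV backbone of about 5.4 kb, with the insert cloned between the KpnI and XhoI sites. It is propagated as a high-copy plasmid in E. coli under ampicillin selection and carries a neomycin resistance marker, so transfected mammalian cells can be selected with G418. The record also lists it as a bacterial expression vector, but no feature table is provided. The origin of replication, polyadenylation signal and exact promoter layout are therefore not documented. The backbone name suggests that a CMV promoter drives expression, though this is not stated outright.

The insert, EPN-06, is described as Myr1-Late1-I3-01-myc, a modular designed protein. Read from that name and the title of the associated publication, it combines four parts. The first is an N-terminal myristoylation signal, which would direct membrane binding. The second is a "late" domain element, a motif of the kind viruses use to recruit the host ESCRT machinery for budding. The third is I3-01, the self-assembling nanocage component. The fourth is a C-terminal myc epitope tag for detection. The record does not give the source or exact identity of the Myr1 and Late1 variants. The numbering suggests that EPN-06 is one member of a series testing different combinations of these modules.

The associated work concerns designed proteins that induce the formation of nanocage-containing extracellular vesicles. The plasmid's likely use is therefore expression in mammalian cells to study how membrane binding, self-assembly and budding functions together drive release of enveloped protein nanocages, with the myc tag used to follow the protein in cells and in released vesicles.
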