>Addgene plasmid #79921 | pCMV-EPN-06 | depositor partial sequence | sequence record 150540 | EPN-06
CTAGAATTATCGATCCGGAGGTACCATGGGTGCGCGTGCGTCCCTGCAGTCTCGTCCGGAACCGACCGCA
CCGCCGGAAGAATCTTTCCGTTCTGGTGTTGAAACCACCACGCCACCGCAAAAACAGGAGCCGATCGACA
AAGAACTGTACCCGCTGACCTCTCTGCGTTCTCTGTTCGGTAACGACCCGTCTTCTCAGAAGATCGAAGA
GCTGTTCAAGAAACACAAGATCGTTGCCGTGCTGCGTGCCAATAGTGTGGAAGAAGCGAAAAAGAAAGCG
CTGGCGGTTTTCCTGGGCGGCGTTCATCTGATTGAAATTACCTTTACCGTGCCGGATGCGGATACCGTGA
TTAAGGAACTGAGCTTTCTGAAGGAAATGGGCGCGATTATTGGTGCGGGCACCGTGACCAGCGTGGAGCA
GTGCCGTAAAGCGGTGGAAAGTGGCGCCGAATTCATTGTGAGTCCGCACCTGGACGAGGAAATTAGCCAA
TTTTGCAAGGAGAAGGGTGTGTTCTATATGCCAGGCGTTATGACCCCGACCGAACTGGTGAAAGCCATGA
AACTGGGCCATACCATCTTAAAACTGTTTCCGGGTGAGGTGGTGGGTCCGCAGTTTGTTAAAGCGATGAA
AGGTCCGTTTCCGAATGTGAAATTTGTGCCAACCGGCGGTGTTAATCTGGACAATGTGTGCGAATGGTTC
AAAGCGGGCGTGCTGGCCGTGGGCGTGGGCAGCGCGTTAGTGAAAGGCACCCCGGTGGAAGTGGCGGAAA
AGGCCAAGGCGTTCGTTGAGAAGATTCGTGGCTGCACCGAACAGAAGCTGATCTCCGAAGAAGACCTGTG
ACTCGAGAAGCTTGCTAGCAGATCTT
