>Addgene plasmid #79921 | pCMV-EPN-06 | addgene partial sequence | sequence record 162108 | CMV-F 5'-CGCAAATGGGCGGTAGGCGTG-3'
TCTCTGGCTAACTAGAGAACCCACTGCTTACTGGCTTATCGAAATTAATACGACTCACTATAGGGAGACC
CAAGCTGGCTAGCGTTTAAACGGGCCCTCTAGAATTATCGATCCGGAGGTACCATGGGTGCGCGTGCGTC
CCTGCAGTCTCGTCCGGAACCGACCGCACCGCCGGAAGAATCTTTCCGTTCTGGTGTTGAAACCACCACG
CCACCGCAAAAACAGGAGCCGATCGACAAAGAACTGTACCCGCTGACCTCTCTGCGTTCTCTGTTCGGTA
ACGACCCGTCTTCTCAGAAGATCGAAGAGCTGTTCAAGAAACACAAGATCGTTGCCGTGCTGCGTGCCAA
TAGTGTGGAAGAAGCGAAAAAGAAAGCGCTGGCGGTTTTCCTGGGCGGCGTTCATCTGATTGAAATTACC
TTTACCGTGCCGGATGCGGATACCGTGATTAAGGAACTGAGCTTTCTGAAGGAAATGGGCGCGATTATTG
GTGCGGGCACCGTGACCAGCGTGGAGCAGTGCCGTAAAGCGGTGGAAAGTGGCGCCGAATTCATTGTGAG
TCCGCACCTGGACGAGGAAATTAGCCAATTTTGCAAGGAGAAGGGTGTGTTCTATATGCCAGGCGTTATG
ACCCCGACCGAACTGGTGAAAGCCATGAAACTGGGCCATACCATCTTAAAACTGTTTCCGGGTGAGGTGG
TGGGTCCGCAGTTTGTTAAAGCGATGAAAGGTCCGTTTCCGAATGTGAAATTTGTGCCAACCGGCGGTGT
TAATCTGGACAATGTGTGCGAATGGTTCAAAGCGGGCGTGCTGGCCGTGGGCGTGGGCAGCGCGTTAGTG
AAAGGCACCCCGGTGGAAGTGGCGGAAAAGGCCAAGGCGTTCGTTGAGAAGATTCGTGGCTGCACCGAAC
AGAAGCTGATCTCCGAAGAAGACCTGTGACTCGAGAAGCTTGCTAGCA
