>Addgene plasmid #79921 | pCMV-EPN-06 | addgene partial sequence | sequence record 162109 | Bglob-pA-R 5'-ttttggcagagggaaaaaga-3'
AGGTCTTCTTCGGAGATCAGCTTCTGTTCGGTGCAGCCACGAATCTTCTCAACGAACGCCTTGGCCTTTT
CCGCCACTTCCACCGGGGTGCCTTTCACTAACGCGCTGCCCACGCCCACGGCCAGCACGCCCGCTTTGAA
CCATTCGCACACATTGTCCAGATTAACACCGCCGGTTGGCACAAATTTCACATTCGGAAACGGACCTTTC
ATCGCTTTAACAAACTGCGGACCCACCACCTCACCCGGAAACAGTTTTAAGATGGTATGGCCCAGTTTCA
TGGCTTTCACCAGTTCGGTCGGGGTCATAACGCCTGGCATATAGAACACACCCTTCTCCTTGCAAAATTG
GCTAATTTCCTCGTCCAGGTGCGGACTCACAATGAATTCGGCGCCACTTTCCACCGCTTTACGGCACTGC
TCCACGCTGGTCACGGTGCCCGCACCAATAATCGCGCCCATTTCCTTCAGAAAGCTCAGTTCCTTAATCA
CGGTATCCGCATCCGGCACGGTAAAGGTAATTTCAATCAGATGAACGCCGCCCAGGAAAACCGCCAGCGC
TTTCTTTTTCGCTTCTTCCACACTATTGGCACGCAGCACGGCAACGATCTTGTGTTTCTTGAACAGCTCT
TCGATCTTCTGAGAAGACGGGTCGTTACCGAACAGAGAACGCAGAGAGGTCAGCGGGTACAGTTCTTTGT
CGATCGGCTCCTGTTTTTGCGGTGGCGTGGTGGTTTCAACACCAGAACGGAAAGATTCTTCCGGCGGTGC
GGTCGGTTCCGGACGAGACTGCAGGGACGCACGCGCACCCATGGTACCTCCGGATCGATAATTCTAGAGG
GCCCGTTTAAACGCTAGCCAGCTTGGGTCTCCCTATAGTGAGTCGTATTAATT
